Addgene plasmid #90649: DCTN5 C2.4 gRNA
Purpose: 3rd generation lentiviral gRNA plasmid targeting human DCTN5
Depositing lab: Iain Cheeseman. Depositing organization: Whitehead Institute for Biomedical Research. Publication: Large-Scale Analysis of CRISPR/Cas9 Cell-Cycle Knockouts Reveals the Diversity of p53-Dependent Responses to Cell-Cycle Defects. McKinley KL, Cheeseman IM. Dev Cell. 2017 Feb 27;40(4):405-420.e2. doi: 10.1016/j.devcel.2017.01.012. Epub 2017 Feb 16. PubMed 28216383.
Backbone
  Vector backbone: pLenti-sgRNA
  Backbone manufacturer: Eric Lander & David Sabatini labs (Addgene plasmid #71409)
  Backbone size w/o insert (bp): 9151
  Vector type: Lentiviral, CRISPR
  Selectable markers: Puromycin
Growth in bacteria
  Bacterial resistance: Ampicillin, 100 μg/mL
  Growth temperature: 37°C
  Growth strain: NEB Stable
  Copy number: Unknown
Gene/Insert
  Gene/Insert name: DCTN5 (Guide Designation C2.4) (alt name: pKMKO series)
  gRNA/shRNA sequence: CACCGATCTGGCAAATGTAAGAGT
  Species: H. sapiens (human)
  Promoter: U6
  Cloning method: Restriction Enzyme; 5′ cloning site BsmBI (destroyed during cloning); 3′ cloning site BsmBI (destroyed during cloning)
  Sequencing primers: 5′ hU6-F (5'-GAGGGCCTATTTCCCATGATT-3'); 3′ EF1a-R (5'-CACGGCGACTACTGCACTTA-3')
Terms and licenses: Academic/Nonprofit Terms; Industry Terms: Not Available to Industry
Depositor comments: Please note that gRNA target sequence listed is not strictly the 20nt spacer sequence, but also contains the 5' BsmBI overhang. For more information about knockout human cell lines generated using this plasmid, please see http://cellcycleknockouts.wi.mit.edu/ .
How to cite: DCTN5 C2.4 gRNA was a gift from Iain Cheeseman (Addgene plasmid # 90649 ; http://n2t.net/addgene:90649 ; RRID:Addgene_90649)
