[The description below was written by a language model from this plasmid's Addgene catalogue record and pLannotate feature annotations shown in this document.]
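Description:
DCTN5 C2.4 gRNA is a third-generation lentiviral CRISPR guide plasmid built on the pLenti-sgRNA backbone, carrying a single guide RNA directed against human DCTN5. It is propagated in E. coli through a high-copy ColE1/pUC-type origin with ampicillin selection (AmpR), and also carries an f1 origin, an SV40 origin and remnants of a lac/lacZα cloning region. The guide oligonucleotide was inserted between two BsmBI sites that were destroyed during cloning. The depositor notes that the listed target sequence includes the 5′ BsmBI overhang rather than being only the 20-nt spacer. The catalogue gives a backbone size of 9151 bp without insert, whereas the sequenced record is 7,301 nt. The record does not explain this difference.

The transfer cassette begins with an RSV promoter fused to a truncated HIV-1 5′ LTR, which makes genomic RNA production Tat-independent. This is followed by the Ψ packaging signal with a gag fragment and the RRE for Rev-dependent nuclear export. A human U6 Pol III promoter then drives the DCTN5 spacer fused to the S. pyogenes tracrRNA-derived scaffold. Downstream lie a cPPT/CTS element and an EF-1α core promoter expressing puromycin N-acetyltransferase for selection of transduced cells. A WPRE enhances transcript expression, and a self-inactivating ΔU3 3′ LTR is followed by an SV40 polyadenylation signal. The plasmid encodes no Cas9, so the nuclease must be supplied separately in the target cells. It belongs to a guide series used for a large-scale analysis of Cas9 knockouts of cell-cycle genes in human cell lines, here to disrupt DCTN5.
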