Features (pLannotate 1.2.2; 27 found; start..end, strand, type, name):
     69..90      +  protein_bind   CAP binding site: CAP binding activates transcription in the presence of cAMP. E. coli catabolite activator protein
    105..135     +  promoter       lac promoter: promoter for the E. coli lac operon
    143..159     +  protein_bind   lac operator: The lac repressor binds to the lac operator to inhibit transcription in E. coli. This inhibition can be relieved by adding lactose or isopropyl-β-D-thiogalactopyranoside (IPTG). lac repressor encoded by lacI
    204..222     +  promoter       T3 promoter: promoter for bacteriophage T3 RNA polymerase
    250..476     +  promoter       RSV promoter: Rous sarcoma virus enhancer/promoter
    477..657     +  LTR            5' LTR (truncated): truncated 5' long terminal repeat (LTR) from HIV-1
    704..829     +  misc_feature   HIV-1 Ψ: packaging signal of human immunodeficiency virus type 1
    813..1176    +  CDS            HIV-1 gag (fragment): gag protein from human immunodeficiency virus 1; gag
   1322..1555    +  misc_feature   RRE: The Rev response element (RRE) of HIV-1 allows for Rev-dependent mRNA export from the nucleus to the cytoplasm.
   1932..1958    +  CDS            Rev (fragment): human immunodeficiency virus 1 (HIV-1) Rev protein; rev; enhances nuclear export of unspliced and incompletely spliced viral mRNAs
   1962..2202    +  promoter       U6 promoter: RNA polymerase III promoter for human U6 snRNA
   2249..2316    +  misc_RNA       tracrRNA (fragment): trans-activating CRISPR RNA for the Streptococcus pyogenes CRISPR/Cas9 system
   2365..2482    +  misc_feature   cPPT/CTS: central polypurine tract and central termination sequence of HIV-1
   2551..2762    +  promoter       EF-1α core promoter: core promoter for human elongation factor EF-1α
   2788..3387    +  CDS            PuroR (fragment): puromycin N-acetyltransferase; pac from Streptomyces; confers resistance to puromycin
   3403..3991    +  misc_feature   WPRE: woodchuck hepatitis virus posttranscriptional regulatory element
   4042..4061    +  misc_feature   cPPT/CTS (fragment): central polypurine tract and central termination sequence of HIV-1
   4063..4296    +  LTR            3' LTR (ΔU3): self-inactivating 3' long terminal repeat (LTR) from HIV-1
   4374..4495    +  polyA_signal   SV40 poly(A) signal: SV40 polyadenylation signal
   4535..4670    +  rep_origin     SV40 ori: SV40 origin of replication
   4691..4709    -  promoter       T7 promoter: promoter for bacteriophage T7 RNA polymerase
   4717..4872    +  CDS            lacZα (fragment): LacZα fragment of β-galactosidase; lacZ fragment
   4877..5305    +  rep_origin     f1 ori (sequence partly withheld): f1 bacteriophage origin of replication; arrow indicates direction of (+) strand synthesis
   5358..5462    +  promoter       AmpR promoter: bla
   5463..6323    +  CDS            AmpR: β-lactamase; bla; confers resistance to ampicillin, carbenicillin, and related antibiotics
   6494..7082    +  rep_origin     ori: high-copy-number ColE1/pMB1/pBR322/pUC origin of replication
   7265..56      +  CDS            lacI (fragment) (across the origin): lac repressor; lacI; The lac repressor binds to the lac operator to inhibit transcription in E. coli. This inhibition can be relieved by adding lactose or isopropyl-β-D-thiogalactopyranoside (IPTG).
>Addgene plasmid #90649 | DCTN5 C2.4 gRNA | addgene full sequence | sequence record 183342 | Addgene NGS Result
CCGATTCATTAATGCAGCTGGCACGACAGGTTTCCCGACTGGAAAGCGGGCAGTGAGCGCAACGCAATTA
ATGTGAGTTAGCTCACTCATTAGGCACCCCAGGCTTTACACTTTATGCTTCCGGCTCGTATGTTGTGTGG
AATTGTGAGCGGATAACAATTTCACACAGGAAACAGCTATGACCATGATTACGCCAAGCGCGCAATTAAC
CCTCACTAAAGGGAACAAAAGCTGGAGCTGCAAGCTTAATGTAGTCTTATGCAATACTCTTGTAGTCTTG
CAACATGGTAACGATGAGTTAGCAACATGCCTTACAAGGAGAGAAAAAGCACCGTGCATGCCGATTGGTG
GAAGTAAGGTGGTACGATCGTGCCTTATTAGGAAGGCAACAGACGGGTCTGACATGGATTGGACGAACCA
CTGAATTGCCGCATTGCAGAGATATTGTATTTAAGTGCCTAGCTCGATACATAAACGGGTCTCTCTGGTT
AGACCAGATCTGAGCCTGGGAGCTCTCTGGCTAACTAGGGAACCCACTGCTTAAGCCTCAATAAAGCTTG
CCTTGAGTGCTTCAAGTAGTGTGTGCCCGTCTGTTGTGTGACTCTGGTAACTAGAGATCCCTCAGACCCT
TTTAGTCAGTGTGGAAAATCTCTAGCAGTGGCGCCCGAACAGGGACTTGAAAGCGAAAGGGAAACCAGAG
GAGCTCTCTCGACGCAGGACTCGGCTTGCTGAAGCGCGCACGGCAAGAGGCGAGGGGCGGCGACTGGTGA
GTACGCCAAAAATTTTGACTAGCGGAGGCTAGAAGGAGAGAGATGGGTGCGAGAGCGTCAGTATTAAGCG
GGGGAGAATTAGATCGCGATGGGAAAAAATTCGGTTAAGGCCAGGGGGAAAGAAAAAATATAAATTAAAA
CATATAGTATGGGCAAGCAGGGAGCTAGAACGATTCGCAGTTAATCCTGGCCTGTTAGAAACATCAGAAG
GCTGTAGACAAATACTGGGACAGCTACAACCATCCCTTCAGACAGGATCAGAAGAACTTAGATCATTATA
TAATACAGTAGCAACCCTCTATTGTGTGCATCAAAGGATAGAGATAAAAGACACCAAGGAAGCTTTAGAC
AAGATAGAGGAAGAGCAAAACAAAAGTAAGACCACCGCACAGCAAGCGGCCGCTGATCTTCAGACCTGGA
GGAGGAGATATGAGGGACAATTGGAGAAGTGAATTATATAAATATAAAGTAGTAAAAATTGAACCATTAG
GAGTAGCACCCACCAAGGCAAAGAGAAGAGTGGTGCAGAGAGAAAAAAGAGCAGTGGGAATAGGAGCTTT
GTTCCTTGGGTTCTTGGGAGCAGCAGGAAGCACTATGGGCGCAGCGTCAATGACGCTGACGGTACAGGCC
AGACAATTATTGTCTGGTATAGTGCAGCAGCAGAACAATTTGCTGAGGGCTATTGAGGCGCAACAGCATC
TGTTGCAACTCACAGTCTGGGGCATCAAGCAGCTCCAGGCAAGAATCCTGGCTGTGGAAAGATACCTAAA
GGATCAACAGCTCCTGGGGATTTGGGGTTGCTCTGGAAAACTCATTTGCACCACTGCTGTGCCTTGGAAT
GCTAGTTGGAGTAATAAATCTCTGGAACAGATTTGGAATCACACGACCTGGATGGAGTGGGACAGAGAAA
TTAACAATTACACAAGCTTAATACACTCCTTAATTGAAGAATCGCAAAACCAGCAAGAAAAGAATGAACA
AGAATTATTGGAATTAGATAAATGGGCAAGTTTGTGGAATTGGTTTAACATAACAAATTGGCTGTGGTAT
ATAAAATTATTCATAATGATAGTAGGAGGCTTGGTAGGTTTAAGAATAGTTTTTGCTGTACTTTCTATAG
TGAATAGAGTTAGGCAGGGATATTCACCATTATCGTTTCAGACCCACCTCCCAACCCCGAGGGGACCCAG
AGAGGGCCTATTTCCCATGATTCCTTCATATTTGCATATACGATACAAGGCTGTTAGAGAGATAATTAGA
ATTAATTTGACTGTAAACACAAAGATATTAGTACAAAATACGTGACGTAGAAAGTAATAATTTCTTGGGT
AGTTTGCAGTTTTAAAATTATGTTTTAAAATGGACTATCATATGCTTACCGTAACTTGAAAGTATTTCGA
TTTCTTGGCTTTATATATCTTGTGGAAAGGACGAAACACCGATCTGGCAAATGTAAGAGTGTTTAAGAGC
TATGCTGGAAACAGCATAGCAAGTTTAAATAAGGCTAGTCCGTTATCAACTTGAAAAAGTGGCACCGAGT
CGGTGCTTTTTTTGAATTCTAGATCTTGAGACAAATGGCAGTATTCATCCACAATTTTAAAAGAAAAGGG
GGGATTGGGGGGTACAGTGCAGGGGAAAGAATAGTAGACATAATAGCAACAGACATACAAACTAAAGAAT
TACAAAAACAAATTACAAAAATTCAAAATTTTCGGGTTTATTACAGGGACAGCAGAGATCCACTTTGGCG
CCGGCTCGAGTGGCTCCGGTGCCCGTCAGTGGGCAGAGCGCACATCGCCCACAGTCCCCGAGAAGTTGGG
GGGAGGGGTCGGCAATTGAACCGGTGCCTAGAGAAGGTGGCGCGGGGTAAACTGGGAAAGTGATGTCGTG
TACTGGCTCCGCCTTTTTCCCGAGGGTGGGGGAGAACCGTATATAAGTGCAGTAGTCGCCGTGAACGTTC
TTTTTCGCAACGGGTTTGCCGCCAGAACACAGGTGTCGTGACGCGGGATCCGCCACCATGACCGAGTACA
AGCCCACGGTGCGCCTCGCCACCCGCGACGACGTCCCCAGGGCCGTACGCACCCTCGCCGCCGCGTTCGC
CGACTACCCCGCCACGCGCCACACCGTCGATCCGGACCGCCACATCGAGCGGGTCACCGAGCTGCAAGAA
CTCTTCCTCACGCGCGTCGGGCTCGACATCGGCAAGGTGTGGGTCGCGGACGACGGCGCCGCGGTGGCGG
TCTGGACCACGCCGGAGAGCGTCGAAGCGGGGGCGGTGTTCGCCGAGATCGGCCCGCGCATGGCCGAGTT
GAGCGGTTCCCGGCTGGCCGCGCAGCAACAGATGGAAGGCCTCCTGGCGCCGCACCGGCCCAAGGAGCCC
GCGTGGTTCCTGGCCACCGTCGGAGTCTCGCCCGACCACCAGGGCAAGGGTCTGGGCAGCGCCGTCGTGC
TCCCCGGAGTGGAGGCGGCCGAGCGCGCCGGGGTGCCCGCCTTCCTGGAGACCTCCGCGCCCCGCAACCT
CCCCTTCTACGAGCGGCTCGGCTTCACCGTCACCGCCGACGTCGAGGTGCCCGAAGGACCGCGCACCTGG
TGCATGACCCGCAAGCCCGGTGCCTGAACGCGTTAAGTCGACAATCAACCTCTGGATTACAAAATTTGTG
AAAGATTGACTGGTATTCTTAACTATGTTGCTCCTTTTACGCTATGTGGATACGCTGCTTTAATGCCTTT
GTATCATGCTATTGCTTCCCGTATGGCTTTCATTTTCTCCTCCTTGTATAAATCCTGGTTGCTGTCTCTT
TATGAGGAGTTGTGGCCCGTTGTCAGGCAACGTGGCGTGGTGTGCACTGTGTTTGCTGACGCAACCCCCA
CTGGTTGGGGCATTGCCACCACCTGTCAGCTCCTTTCCGGGACTTTCGCTTTCCCCCTCCCTATTGCCAC
GGCGGAACTCATCGCCGCCTGCCTTGCCCGCTGCTGGACAGGGGCTCGGCTGTTGGGCACTGACAATTCC
GTGGTGTTGTCGGGGAAATCATCGTCCTTTCCTTGGCTGCTCGCCTGTGTTGCCACCTGGATTCTGCGCG
GGACGTCCTTCTGCTACGTCCCTTCGGCCCTCAATCCAGCGGACCTTCCTTCCCGCGGCCTGCTGCCGGC
TCTGCGGCCTCTTCCGCGTCTTCGCCTTCGCCCTCAGACGAGTCGGATCTCCCTTTGGGCCGCCTCCCCG
CGTCGACTTTAAGACCAATGACTTACAAGGCAGCTGTAGATCTTAGCCACTTTTTAAAAGAAAAGGGGGG
ACTGGAAGGGCTAATTCACTCCCAACGAAGACAAGATCTGCTTTTTGCTTGTACTGGGTCTCTCTGGTTA
GACCAGATCTGAGCCTGGGAGCTCTCTGGCTAACTAGGGAACCCACTGCTTAAGCCTCAATAAAGCTTGC
CTTGAGTGCTTCAAGTAGTGTGTGCCCGTCTGTTGTGTGACTCTGGTAACTAGAGATCCCTCAGACCCTT
TTAGTCAGTGTGGAAAATCTCTAGCAGTACGTATAGTAGTTCATGTCATCTTATTATTCAGTATTTATAA
CTTGCAAAGAAATGAATATCAGAGAGTGAGAGGAACTTGTTTATTGCAGCTTATAATGGTTACAAATAAA
GCAATAGCATCACAAATTTCACAAATAAAGCATTTTTTTCACTGCATTCTAGTTGTGGTTTGTCCAAACT
CATCAATGTATCTTATCATGTCTGGCTCTAGCTATCCCGCCCCTAACTCCGCCCATCCCGCCCCTAACTC
CGCCCAGTTCCGCCCATTCTCCGCCCCATGGCTGACTAATTTTTTTTATTTATGCAGAGGCCGAGGCCGC
CTCGGCCTCTGAGCTATTCCAGAAGTAGTGAGGAGGCTTTTTTGGAGGCCTAGGGACGTACCCAATTCGC
CCTATAGTGAGTCGTATTACGCGCGCTCACTGGCCGTCGTTTTACAACGTCGTGACTGGGAAAACCCTGG
CGTTACCCAACTTAATCGCCTTGCAGCACATCCCCCTTTCGCCAGCTGGCGTAATAGCGAAGAGGCCCGC
ACCGATCGCCCTTCCCAACAGTTGCGCAGCCTGAATGGCGAATGGG
[124 nt withheld, positions 4877-5000]
C
[91 nt withheld, positions 5002-5092]
A
[49 nt withheld, positions 5094-5142]
CCTTTGACGTTGGAGTCCACGTTCTTT
[37 nt withheld, positions 5170-5206]
ACCCTATCTCGGTCTATTCTTTTGATTTATAAGGGATTTTGCCGATTTCGGCCTATTGGTTAAAAAATGA
GCTGATTTAACAAAAATTTAACGCGAATTTTAACAAAATATTAACGCTTACAATTTAGGTGGCACTTTTC
GGGGAAATGTGCGCGGAACCCCTATTTGTTTATTTTTCTAAATACATTCAAATATGTATCCGCTCATGAG
ACAATAACCCTGATAAATGCTTCAATAATATTGAAAAAGGAAGAGTATGAGTATTCAACATTTCCGTGTC
GCCCTTATTCCCTTTTTTGCGGCATTTTGCCTTCCTGTTTTTGCTCACCCAGAAACGCTGGTGAAAGTAA
AAGATGCTGAAGATCAGTTGGGTGCACGAGTGGGTTACATCGAACTGGATCTCAACAGCGGTAAGATCCT
TGAGAGTTTTCGCCCCGAAGAACGTTTTCCAATGATGAGCACTTTTAAAGTTCTGCTATGTGGCGCGGTA
TTATCCCGTATTGACGCCGGGCAAGAGCAACTCGGTCGCCGCATACACTATTCTCAGAATGACTTGGTTG
AGTACTCACCAGTCACAGAAAAGCATCTTACGGATGGCATGACAGTAAGAGAATTATGCAGTGCTGCCAT
AACCATGAGTGATAACACTGCGGCCAACTTACTTCTGACAACGATCGGAGGACCGAAGGAGCTAACCGCT
TTTTTGCACAACATGGGGGATCATGTAACTCGCCTTGATCGTTGGGAACCGGAGCTGAATGAAGCCATAC
CAAACGACGAGCGTGACACCACGATGCCTGTAGCAATGGCAACAACGTTGCGCAAACTATTAACTGGCGA
ACTACTTACTCTAGCTTCCCGGCAACAATTAATAGACTGGATGGAGGCGGATAAAGTTGCAGGACCACTT
CTGCGCTCGGCCCTTCCGGCTGGCTGGTTTATTGCTGATAAATCTGGAGCCGGTGAGCGTGGGTCTCGCG
GTATCATTGCAGCACTGGGGCCAGATGGTAAGCCCTCCCGTATCGTAGTTATCTACACGACGGGGAGTCA
GGCAACTATGGATGAACGAAATAGACAGATCGCTGAGATAGGTGCCTCACTGATTAAGCATTGGTAACTG
TCAGACCAAGTTTACTCATATATACTTTAGATTGATTTAAAACTTCATTTTTAATTTAAAAGGATCTAGG
TGAAGATCCTTTTTGATAATCTCATGACCAAAATCCCTTAACGTGAGTTTTCGTTCCACTGAGCGTCAGA
CCCCGTAGAAAAGATCAAAGGATCTTCTTGAGATCCTTTTTTTCTGCGCGTAATCTGCTGCTTGCAAACA
AAAAAACCACCGCTACCAGCGGTGGTTTGTTTGCCGGATCAAGAGCTACCAACTCTTTTTCCGAAGGTAA
CTGGCTTCAGCAGAGCGCAGATACCAAATACTGTTCTTCTAGTGTAGCCGTAGTTAGGCCACCACTTCAA
GAACTCTGTAGCACCGCCTACATACCTCGCTCTGCTAATCCTGTTACCAGTGGCTGCTGCCAGTGGCGAT
AAGTCGTGTCTTACCGGGTTGGACTCAAGACGATAGTTACCGGATAAGGCGCAGCGGTCGGGCTGAACGG
GGGGTTCGTGCACACAGCCCAGCTTGGAGCGAACGACCTACACCGAACTGAGATACCTACAGCGTGAGCT
ATGAGAAAGCGCCACGCTTCCCGAAGGGAGAAAGGCGGACAGGTATCCGGTAAGCGGCAGGGTCGGAACA
GGAGAGCGCACGAGGGAGCTTCCAGGGGGAAACGCCTGGTATCTTTATAGTCCTGTCGGGTTTCGCCACC
TCTGACTTGAGCGTCGATTTTTGTGATGCTCGTCAGGGGGGCGGAGCCTATGGAAAAACGCCAGCAACGC
GGCCTTTTTACGGTTCCTGGCCTTTTGCTGGCCTTTTGCTCACATGTTCTTTCCTGCGTTATCCCCTGAT
TCTGTGGATAACCGTATTACCGCCTTTGAGTGAGCTGATACCGCTCGCCGCAGCCGAACGACCGAGCGCA
GCGAGTCAGTGAGCGAGGAAGCGGAAGAGCGCCCAATACGCAAACCGCCTCTCCCCGCGCGTTGG
